>Addgene plasmid #19790 | pcDNA5 Flag-NFRKB delta101 | addgene partial sequence | sequence record 25539 | BGH-rev 5'-TAGAAGGCACAGTCGAGG-3'
NNGTACGGNCCTCTGACTTAGCGGCCGCCACTGTGCTGGATATCTGCAGAATTCCACCACACTGGACTAG
TGGATCCGAGCTCGGTACGCCTGCAGCTCTAGAGCTCATTGTTGCTCAGGTGCCTGTTTAGGAGACGGAG
CTGTAGTCACAACAACAGTGGAGACTGCTTTGGAGGAGCCAGAAGCTGTTCCCTGTTGGAGATGGGATGC
AGGGACAGTCTGGATGCGCACCTGTGTGGCCTGACCTTGCTGCTGAAGCTGCTGCAACTGCTGAGCAGTG
AGGAAACTAACAGGCTTATTGCCAGCAATGAGCTTAGTGCCTGCTGGCATAGTTGTGAGGATGATGTTGC
GGCCCAACCCACTGAGGTCGGCTCCAAGGTTGCCTTTGATGATGGGGGCTGTGACCGCGCTCTTGCCCTT
CATTGGCTGGCTGATCACAGAGAGGGGAACTGTGATCCGTGTAGGCAACTTCTCAGCCTGGGACGTGGAC
ACAACCGTGGTGCTGACAGGGACCTGCCGCACGGTGGGGGCTCCTGTGCTGATGCTGATGGGGGTGCTTG
CAGCCCCAGAAGCCACAGCTACAGTCTTGGACACAGCAGCATTCATACTGGGTAAGGACACCGCTGAAGT
ATGGACAGTTCCAGACCCACTGGCCACCGAGGCCCCTTGCTTGGCGTGGGTTGCAACGGTGATGGTCTGG
CCTGCTTTGGGAGGCATCACTCCCAGTCCCTGCACGATGCGGATCGTGGCAGCTGGTTTTGCTTCTGAAA
AGCNNNGNNNTGTTTTCCCTNTNGNCNCCCCCAACCNCCCNANANT
