>Addgene plasmid #19790 | pcDNA5 Flag-NFRKB delta101 | addgene partial sequence | sequence record 25540 | 19790 with CMV-F
CNNGGNGNATTAGCGAGCTCTCCCTATCAGTGATAGAGATCTCCCTATCAGTGATAGAGATCGTCGACGA
GCTCGTTTAGTGAACCGTCAGATCGCCTGGAGACGCCATCCACGCTGTTTTGACCTCCATAGAAGACACC
GGGACCGATCCAGCCTCCGGACTGCTAGCATGCCAGACTACAAGGACGATGATGACAAGCTTAAGTACCC
ATACGATGTTCCAGATTACGCTCTCGACAACCCTCTGCACATTGCCCAGAAGCTTTTCCGAGACGGACAC
TTTAACCCCGAGGTGGTCAAGTACCGGCAGTTATGCTTCAAGTCACAGTACAAGCGCTACCTCAACTCCC
AGCAGCAGTATTTCCATCGGCTGCTGAAGCAAATTCTTGCTTCCCGGAGTGATCTGCTGGAGATGGCCCG
GCGGAGTGGCCCCGCCCTTCCCTTCCGGCAGAAACGCCCTTCACCATCCCGCACACCTGAGGAGCGGGAG
TGGCGGACCCAGCAGCGCTACTTGAAGGTCTTAAGGGAAGTGAAAGAGGAGTGTGGTGACACAGCCCTGT
CATCTGATGAAGAGGATCTCAGCTCATGGCTTCCGAGCTCTCCAGCACGTTCTCCTAGTCCTGCGGGCCT
GCNNNATTGTATCNNAAAGA
