[The description below was written by a language model from this plasmid's Addgene catalogue record.]
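Description:
pcDNA5 Flag-NFRKB delta101 is a mammalian expression plasmid built on the Invitrogen pcDNA5/FRT/TO backbone (about 5 kb without insert). It is propagated in E. coli under ampicillin selection, and hygromycin is the recorded selectable marker for mammalian cells. No feature table accompanies the record. As a general property of this backbone family, however, expression is driven by a CMV promoter carrying tetracycline operator sites, so transcription can be induced with tetracycline or doxycycline in cells that express the Tet repressor. An FRT site allows Flp recombinase-mediated integration at a single defined genomic locus in compatible host lines, with hygromycin resistance gained on correct integration. The listed CMV forward and BGH reverse sequencing primers fit an insert placed between the CMV promoter and the BGH polyadenylation signal.

The roughly 4 kb insert encodes human NFRKB (also known as INO80G), a subunit of the INO80 chromatin-remodeling complex. This version is a truncation lacking the N-terminal amino acids 1–101. The coding sequence was cloned by restriction enzymes, with the 5′ SalI site destroyed in the process and the 3′ XbaI site retained. FLAG and HA epitope tags, both recorded as N-terminal and supplied by the backbone, are fused to the protein, which permits detection and affinity purification of it and its associated partners.

The associated publication concerns how the Uch37 deubiquitinating enzyme is regulated in the proteasome and in the Ino80 complex. The construct therefore probably serves as a deletion mutant for testing what the NFRKB N-terminal region contributes in that context, although the record does not state the specific experimental purpose.
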