Addgene plasmid #19790: pcDNA5 Flag-NFRKB delta101
Depositing lab: Joan Conaway & Ronald Conaway. Depositing organization: Stowers Institute for Medical Research. Publication: Distinct modes of regulation of the Uch37 deubiquitinating enzyme in the proteasome and in the Ino80 chromatin-remodeling complex. Yao T, Song L, Jin J, Cai Y, Takahashi H, Swanson SK, Washburn MP, Florens L, Conaway RC, Cohen RE, Conaway JW. Mol Cell. 2008 Sep 26. 31(6):909-17. 10.1016/j.molcel.2008.08.027 PubMed 18922472.
Backbone
  Vector backbone: pcDNA5/FRT/TO
  Backbone manufacturer: Invitrogen
  Backbone size w/o insert (bp): 5000
  Vector type: Mammalian Expression
  Selectable markers: Hygromycin
Growth in bacteria
  Bacterial resistance: Ampicillin, 100 μg/mL
  Growth temperature: 37°C
  Growth strain: DH5alpha
  Copy number: Unknown
Gene/Insert
  Gene/Insert name: NFRKB
  Species: H. sapiens (human)
  Insert size (bp): 4000
  Mutation: deleted N-terminal 1-101 amino acids
  GenBank ID: BC063280
  Entrez Gene: NFRKB (a.k.a. INO80G)
  Tag / fusion protein: FLAG (N terminal on backbone); HA (N terminal on backbone)
  Cloning method: Restriction Enzyme; 5′ cloning site SalI (destroyed during cloning); 3′ cloning site XbaI (not destroyed)
  Sequencing primers: 5′ CMV forward; 3′ BGH reverse
Terms and licenses: Academic/Nonprofit Terms; Industry Terms: Not Available to Industry
How to cite: pcDNA5 Flag-NFRKB delta101 was a gift from Joan Conaway & Ronald Conaway (Addgene plasmid # 19790 ; http://n2t.net/addgene:19790 ; RRID:Addgene_19790)
